>Addgene plasmid #145625 | pGBW-m4046827 | depositor full sequence | sequence record 287802 | Full Sequence
GATCTCGATCCCGCGAAATTAATACGACTCACTATAGGGGAATTGTGAGCGGATAACAATTCCCCTCTAG
AAATAATTTTGTTTAACTTTAAGAAGGAGACTCTTCTATGAGTCAAGCGTGGCAACCGGGTGTTGCTATG
CCTAATCTTTACAAAATGCAAAGAATGCTATTAGAAAAGTGTGACCTTCAAAATTATGGTGATAGTGCAA
CATTACCTAAAGGCATAATGATGAATGTCGCAAAATATACTCAACTGTGTCAATATTTAAACACATTAAC
ATTAGCTGTACCCTATAATATGAGAGTTATACATTTTGGTGCTGGTTCTGATAAAGGAGTTGCACCAGGT
ACAGCTGTTTTAAGACAGTGGTTGCCTACGGGTACGCTGCTTGTCGATTCAGATCTTAATGACTTTGTCT
CTGATGCAGATTCAACTTTGATTGGTGATTGTGCAACTGTACATACAGCTAATAAATGGGATCTCATTAT
TAGTGATATGTACGACCCTAAGACTAAAAATGTTACAAAAGAAAATGACTCTAAAGAGGGTTTTTTCACT
TACATTTGTGGGTTTATACAACAAAAGCTAGCTCTTGGAGGTTCCGTGGCTATAAAGATAACAGAACATT
CTTGGAATGCTGATCTTTATAAGCTCATGGGACACTTCGCATGGTGGACAGCCTTTGTTACTAATGTGAA
TGCGTCATCATCTGAAGCATTTTTAATTGGATGTAATTATCTTGGCAAACCACGCGAACAAATAGATGGT
TATGTCATGCATGCAAATTACATATTTTGGAGGAATACAAATCCAATTCAGTTGTCTTCCTATTCTTTAT
TTGACATGAGTAAATTTCCCCTTAAATTAAGGGGTACTGCTGTTATGTCTTTAAAAGAAGGTCAAATCAA
TGATATGATTTTATCTCTTCTTAGTAAAGGTAGACTTATAATTAGAGAAAACAACAGAGTTGTTATTTCT
AGTGATGTTCTTGTTAACGAGAACCTGTACTTTCAAAGCTACCCGTATGACGTTCCTGATTATGCCTAAC
CGGCTTATCGGTCAGTTTCACCTGATTTACGTAAAAACCCGCTTCGGCGGGTTTTTGCTTTTGGAGGGGC
AGAAAGATGAATGACTGTCCACGACGCTATACCCAAAAGAAATTGAGATCCTTTTTTTCTGCGCGTAATC
TGCTGCTTGCAAACAAAAAAACCACCGCTACCAGCGGTGGTTTGTTTGCCGGATCAAGAGCTACCAACTC
TTTTTCCGAAGGTAACTGGCTTCAGCAGAGCGCAGATACCAAATACTGTTCTTCTAGTGTAGCCGTAGTT
AGGCCACCACTTCAAGAACTCTGTAGCACCGCCTACATACCTCGCTCTGCTAATCCTGTTACCAGTGGCT
GCTGCCAGTGGCGATAAGTCGTGTCTTACCGGGTTGGACTCAAGACGATAGTTACCGGATAAGGCGCAGC
GGTCGGGCTGAACGGGGGGTTCGTGCACACAGCCCAGCTTGGAGCGAACGACCTACACCGAACTGAGATA
CCTACAGCGTGAGCTATGAGAAAGCGCCACGCTTCCCGAAGGGAGAAAGGCGGACAGGTATCCGGTAAGC
GGCAGGGTCGGAACAGGAGAGCGCACGAGGGAGCTTCCAGGGGGAAACGCCTGGTATCTTTATAGTCCTG
TCGGGTTTCGCCACCTCTGACTTGAGCGTCGATTTTTGTGATGCTCGTCAGGGGGGCGGAGCCTATGGAA
ATTGATCGGGCACGTAAGAGGTTCCAACTTTCACCATAATGAAATAAGATCACTACCGGGCGTATTTTTT
GAGTTATCGAGATTTTCAGGAGCTAAGGAAGCTAAAATGGAGAAAAAAATCACTGGATATACCACCGTTG
ATATATCCCAATGGCATCGTAAAGAACATTTTGAGGCATTTCAGTCAGTTGCTCAATGTACCTATAACCA
GACCGTTCAGCTGGATATTACGGCCTTTTTAAAGACCGTAAAGAAAAATAAGCACAAGTTTTATCCGGCC
TTTATTCACATTCTTGCCCGCCTGATGAATGCTCATCCGGAATTTCGTATGGCAATGAAAGACGGTGAGC
TGGTGATATGGGATAGTGTTCACCCTTGTTACACCGTTTTCCATGAGCAAACTGAAACGTTTTCATCGCT
CTGGAGTGAATACCACGACGATTTCCGGCAGTTTCTACACATATATTCGCAAGATGTGGCGTGTTACGGT
GAAAACCTGGCCTATTTCCCTAAAGGGTTTATTGAGAATATGTTTTTCGTTTCAGCCAATCCCTGGGTGA
GTTTCACCAGTTTTGATTTAAACGTGGCCAATATGGACAACTTCTTCGCCCCCGTTTTCACCATGGGCAA
ATATTATACGCAAGGCGACAAGGTGCTGATGCCGCTGGCGATTCAGGTTCATCATGCCGTTTGTGATGGC
TTCCATGTCGGCAGAATGCTTAATGAATTACAACAGTACTGCGATGAGTGGCAGGGCGGGGCGTAATTTG
ATATCGAGCTCGCTTGGACTCCTGTTGATAGATCCAGTAATGACCTCAGAACTCCATCTGGATTTGTTCA
GAACGCTCGGTTGCCGCCGGGCGTTTTTTATTGGT
Features (pLannotate 1.2.2; 8 found; start..end, strand, type, name):
     20..38      +  promoter       T7 promoter: promoter for bacteriophage T7 RNA polymerase
     39..63      +  protein_bind   lac operator: The lac repressor binds to the lac operator to inhibit transcription in E. coli. This inhibition can be relieved by adding lactose or isopropyl-β-D-thiogalactopyranoside (IPTG). lac repressor encoded by lacI
     78..100     +  RBS            RBS: efficient ribosome binding site from bacteriophage T7 gene 10 (Olins and Rangwala, 1989)
    111..998     +  CDS            rep (fragment): R1AB_CVPFS - Protein inferred from homology: Swiss-Prot protein existence level 3. NendoU is a Mn(2+)-dependent, uridylate-specific enzyme, which leaves 2'-3'-cyclic phosphates 5' to the cleaved bond. From Porcine transmissible gastroenteritis coronavirus (strain FS772/70) (TGEV).
   1163..1751    +  rep_origin     ori: high-copy-number ColE1/pMB1/pBR322/pUC origin of replication
   1759..1856    +  promoter       cat promoter: promoter of the E. coli cat gene encoding chloramphenicol acetyltransferase
   1857..2513    +  CDS            cat: CAT_ECOLX - Experimental evidence at protein level: Swiss-Prot protein existence level 1. This enzyme is an effector of chloramphenicol resistance in bacteria. From Escherichia coli. This protein is used as a marker in many commonly used cloning vectors, such as pACYC184.
   2587..2621    +  terminator     lambda t0 terminator: minimal transcription terminator from phage lambda (Scholtissek and Grosse, 1987)
