[The description below was written by a language model from this plasmid's Addgene catalogue record and pLannotate feature annotations shown in this document.]
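Description:
pGBW-m4046827 is a compact bacterial expression plasmid (about 2.6 kb in the full sequence record) built to produce the SARS-CoV-2 2'-O-ribose methyltransferase, the mature cleavage product of the ORF1ab polyprotein commonly known as nsp16, in E. coli. The minimal synthetic backbone carries little beyond a high-copy ColE1/pUC-type origin of replication and a chloramphenicol acetyltransferase (cat) gene driven by its own promoter, so the plasmid is maintained under chloramphenicol selection. A lambda t0 terminator lies downstream of the cat gene.

The wild-type coding sequence of roughly 0.9 kb sits behind a T7 promoter immediately followed by a lac operator and the efficient ribosome binding site from phage T7 gene 10, with an added ATG start codon because the native protein is released by proteolysis rather than translated independently. This arrangement requires a host supplying T7 RNA polymerase. Lac repressor bound at the operator keeps transcription low until IPTG or lactose is added. No lacI gene is annotated on the plasmid, so repressor would have to come from the host. The catalogue entry lists a C-terminal TEV-cleavable HA tag contributed by the backbone, which would allow immunodetection or capture followed by tag removal, although the automated annotation does not mark these elements separately. The feature table labels the open reading frame as a fragment of the replicase polyprotein of a porcine coronavirus. This reflects homology-based matching to a related protein, and the accompanying NendoU text is a generic polyprotein note, not a description of this insert. The listing of E. coli among the species is not explained in the record. The construct suits recombinant production of the viral methyltransferase for biochemical or structural study.
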