Addgene plasmid #145625: pGBW-m4046827
Purpose: Bacterial Expression plasmid for SARS-CoV-2 2'-O-ribose methyltransferase
Depositing lab: Ginkgo Bioworks & Benjie Chen. Depositing organization: Ginkgo Bioworks.
Backbone
  Vector backbone: ori-013 - marker | cmR
  Backbone size w/o insert (bp): 1462
  Vector type: Bacterial Expression
Growth in bacteria
  Bacterial resistance: Chloramphenicol, 25 μg/mL
  Growth temperature: 30°C
  Growth strain: DH5alpha
  Copy number: High Copy
Gene/Insert
  Gene/Insert name: SARS-CoV-2 2'-O-ribose methyltransferase
  Species: Escherichia coli str. K-12 substr. MG1655; Severe acute respiratory syndrome coronavirus 2
  Insert size (bp): 887
  Mutation: wt
  Entrez Gene: ORF1ab (a.k.a. GU280_gp01)
  Promoter: Promoter | pT7 ; Operator | lacO ; RBS | T7_rbs ; Start Codon | ATG
  Tag / fusion protein: Cleavable TEV;HA (C terminal on backbone)
  Cloning method: Unknown
Resource information
  A portion of this plasmid was derived from a plasmid made by: GinkgoBioworks
Depositor comments: NCBI Reference Sequence: YP_009725311.1
How to cite: pGBW-m4046827 was a gift from Ginkgo Bioworks & Benjie Chen (Addgene plasmid # 145625 ; http://n2t.net/addgene:145625 ; RRID:Addgene_145625)
